>Addgene plasmid #182811 | SnFR_S074 | addgene full sequence | sequence record 358311 | Addgene NGS Result
AGTTGTGGGCTCGATCGAGTTTACAGAAGGGATTATCGTCGCAAACATGGTGGCAGAGATGATTGAGGCG
CATACAGACCTTAAGGTGGTTCGCAAACTGAACCTTGGCGGGCCGAACGTTAACTTTGAAGCCATTAAAC
GCGGAGGTGCGAATAATGGTATTGACATTTACGTGGAGTACACTGGGTCCGGTCTTGTGGATATTCTGGG
GTTCCCGGAGCCGAACGTCTATATCACCGCCGACAAGCAGAAGAACGGCATCAAGGCGAACTTCAAGATC
CGCCACAACATGGAGGACGGCAGCGTGCAGCTCGCCGACCACTACCAGCAGAACACCCCCATCGGCGACG
GCCCCGTGCTGCTGCCCGACAACCACTACCTGAGCACCCAGTCCGTGCTGAGCAAAGACCCCAACGAGAA
GCGCGATCACATGGTCCTGCTGGAGTTCGTGACCGCCGCCGGGATCACTCTCGGCATGGACGAGCTGTAC
AAGGGCGGTACCGGAGGGAGCATGAGCAAGGGCGAGGAGCTGTTCACCGGGGTGGTGCCCATCCTGGTCG
AGCTGGACGGCGGCGTAAACGGCCACAAGTTCAGCGTGCGCGGCGAGGGCGAGGGCGATGCCACCAACGG
CAAGCTGACCCTGAAGTTCATCTGCACCACCGGCAAGCTGCCCGTGCCCTGGCCCACCCTCGTGACCACC
CTGACCTACGGCGTGCAGTGCTTCAGCCGCTACCCCGACCACATGAAGCAGCACGACTTCTTCAAGTCCG
CCATGCCCGAAGGCTACGTCCAGGAGCGCACCATCAGCTTCAAGGACGACGGCACCTACAAGACCCGCGC
CGAGGTGAAGTTCGAGGGCGACACCCTGGTGAACCGCATCGAGCTGAAGGGCATCGACTTCAAGGAGGAC
GGCAACATCCTGGGGCACAAGCTGGAGTACAACTTTCCGCCGCCCAACTCTACTGATCCAGAAGGTGCAT
ACGAAACCGTGAAGAAGGAGTACAAACGTAAATGGAATATTGTATGGCTCAAACCACTGGGATTCAACAA
TACGTATACGCTTGGGGTTAAAGACGAACTGGCGAAACAGTATAACCTTAAAACCTTCAGTGACTTAGCG
AAAATCTCGGATAAGCTGATTCTGGGTGCAACGATGTTCTTTTTAGAAGGGCCCGATGGTTACCCAGGCC
TGCAAAAACTGTACAATTTCAAATTCAAGCACACCAAAAGCATGGACATGGGTATTCGCTATACCGCCAT
TGATAATAACGAAGTTCAGGTAATTGATGCCTGGGCCACTGATGGCTTGCTGGTGAGCCACAAATTAAAA
ATTCTGGAGGATGATAAAGCGTTCTTCCCGCCGTATTATGCTGCCCCCATCATCCGTCAGGATGTCTTAG
ATAAGCATCCTGAACTGAAGGACGTGCTGAACAAACTCGCGAATCAAATTTCACTGGAAGAAATGCAGAA
ACTGAATTACAAGGTGGACGGTGAGGGTCAGGACCCAGCGAAAGTAGCTAAGGAGTTTTTGAAAGAGAAA
GGTTTAATTCTGCAGGTCGACGAACAAAAACTCATCTCAGAAGAGGATCTGAATTAAGAATTCGAAGCTT
GATCCGGCTGCTAACAAAGCCCGAAAGGAAGCTGAGTTGGCTGCTGCCACCGCTGAGCAATAACTAGCAT
AACCCCTTGGGGCCTCTAAACGGGTCTTGAGGGGTTTTTTGCTGAAAGGAGGAACTATATCCGGATCTGG
CGTAATAGCGAAGAGGCCCGCACCGATCGCCCTTCCCAACAGTTGCGCAGCCTGAATGGCGAATGGG
[124 nt withheld, positions 1818-1941]
C
[91 nt withheld, positions 1943-2033]
A
[49 nt withheld, positions 2035-2083]
CCTTTGACGTTGGAGTCCATGTTCTTT
[37 nt withheld, positions 2111-2147]
ACCCTATCTCGGTCTATTCTTTTGATTTATAAGGGATTTTGCCGATTTCGGCCTATTGGTTAAAAAATGA
GCTGATTTAACAAAAATTTAACGCGAATTTTAACAAAATATTAACGCTTACAATTTAGGTGGCACTTTTC
GGGGAAATGTGCGCGGAACCCCTATTTGTTTATTTTTCTAAATACATTCAAATATGTATCCGCTCATGAG
ACAATAACCCTGATAAATGCTTCAATAATATTGAAAAAGGAAGAGTATGAGTATTCAACATTTCCGTGTC
GCCCTTATTCCCTTTTTTGCGGCATTTTGCCTTCCTGTTTTTGCTCACCCAGAAACGCTGGTGAAAGTAA
AAGATGCTGAAGATCAGTTGGGTGCACGAGTGGGTTACATCGAACTGGATCTCAACAGCGGTAAGATCCT
TGAGAGTTTTCGCCCCGAAGAACGTTTTCCAATGATGAGCACTTTTAAAGTTCTGCTATGTGGCGCGGTA
TTATCCCGTATTGACGCCGGGCAAGAGCAACTCGGTCGCCGCATACACTATTCTCAGAATGACTTGGTTG
AGTACTCACCAGTCACAGAAAAGCATCTTACGGATGGCATGACAGTAAGAGAATTATGCAGTGCTGCCAT
AACCATGAGTGATAACACTGCGGCCAACTTACTTCTGACAACGATCGGAGGACCGAAGGAGCTAACCGCT
TTTTTGCACAACATGGGGGATCATGTAACTCGCTTTGATCGTTGGGAACCGGAGCTGAATGAAGCCATAC
CAAACGACGAGCGTGACACCACGATGCCTGTAGCAATGGCAACAACGTTGCGCAAACTATTAACTGGCGA
ACTACTTACTCTAGCTTCCCGGCAACAATTAATAGACTGGATGGAGGCGGATAAAGTTGCAGGACCACTT
CTGCGCTCGGCCCTTCCGGCTGGCTGGTTTATTGCTGATAAATCTGGAGCCGGTGAGCGTGGGTCTCGCG
GTATCATTGCAGCACTGGGGCCAGATGGTAAGCCCTCCCGTATCGTAGTTATCTACACGACGGGGAGTCA
GGCAACTATGGATGAACGAAATAGACAGATCGCTGAGATAGGTGCCTCACTGATTAAGCATTGGTAACTG
TCAGACCAAGTTTACTCATATATACTTTAGATTGATTTAAAACTTCATTTTTAATTTAAAAGGATCTAGG
TGAAGATCCTTTTTGATAATCTCATGACCAAAATCCCTTAACGTGAGTTTTCGTTCCACTGAGCGTCAGA
CCCCGTAGAAAAGATCAAAGGATCTTCTTGAGATCCTTTTTTTCTGCGCGTAATCTGCTGCTTGCAAACA
AAAAAACCACCGCTACCAGCGGTGGTTTGTTTGCCGGATCAAGAGCTACCAACTCTTTTTCCGAAGGTAA
CTGGCTTCAGCAGAGCGCAGATACCAAATACTGTTCTTCTAGTGTAGCCGTAGTTAGGCCACCACTTCAA
GAACTCTGTAGCACCGCCTACATACCTCGCTCTGCTAATCCTGTTACCAGTGGCTGCTGCCAGTGGCGAT
AAGTCGTGTCTTACCGGGTTGGACTCAAGACGATAGTTACCGGATAAGGCGCAGCGGTCGGGCTGAACGG
GGGGTTCGTGCACACAGCCCAGCTTGGAGCGAACGACCTACACCGAACTGAGATACCTACAGCGTGAGCT
ATGAGAAAGCGCCACGCTTCCCGAAGGGAGAAAGGCGGACAGGTATCCGGTAAGCGGCAGGGTCGGAACA
GGAGAGCGCACGAGGGAGCTTCCAGGGGGAAACGCCTGGTATCTTTATAGTCCTGTCGGGTTTCGCCACC
TCTGACTTGAGCGTCGATTTTTGTGATGCTCGTCAGGGGGGCGGAGCCTATGGAAAAACGCCAGCAACGC
GGCCTTTTTACGGTTCCTGGCCTTTTGCTGGCCTTTTGCTCACATGTTCTTTCCTGCGTTATCCCCTGAT
TCTGTGGATAACCGTATTACCGCCTTTGAGTGAGCTGATACCGCTCGCCGCAGCCGAACGACCGAGCGCA
GCGAGTCAGTGAGCGAGGAAGCGGAAGAGCGCCCAATACGCAAACCGCCTCTCCCCGCGCGTTGGCCGAT
TCATTAATGCAGGATCTCGATCCCGCGAAATTAATACGACTCACTATAGGGAGACCACAACGGTTTCCCT
CTAGAAATAATTTTGTTTAACTTTAAGAAGGAGATATACATATGCATCATCATCATCATCATGGTTATCC
CTATGATGTTCCAGATTATGCTGGGGCCCAGCCGGCCAGATCTGCGAACGACACCGT
Features (pLannotate 1.2.2; 12 found; start..end, strand, type, name):
    224..943     +  CDS            cEGFP: cEGFP is a basic (constitutively fluorescent) green fluorescent protein published in 2008, derived from Aequorea victoria.
   1617..1666    +  CDS            SET1 (fragment): solubility-enhancement tag derived from T7 phage gene 10B
   1674..1721    +  terminator     T7 terminator: transcription terminator for bacteriophage T7 RNA polymerase
   1747..1813    +  CDS            lacZα (fragment): LacZα fragment of β-galactosidase; lacZ fragment
   1818..2273    +  rep_origin     f1 ori (sequence partly withheld): f1 bacteriophage origin of replication; arrow indicates direction of (+) strand synthesis
   2299..2403    +  promoter       AmpR promoter: bla
   2404..3264    +  CDS            AmpR: β-lactamase; bla; confers resistance to ampicillin, carbenicillin, and related antibiotics
   3435..4023    +  rep_origin     ori: high-copy-number ColE1/pMB1/pBR322/pUC origin of replication
   4206..4259    +  CDS            lacI (fragment): lac repressor; lacI; The lac repressor binds to the lac operator to inhibit transcription in E. coli. This inhibition can be relieved by adding lactose or isopropyl-β-D-thiogalactopyranoside (IPTG).
   4279..4297    +  promoter       T7 promoter: promoter for bacteriophage T7 RNA polymerase
   4329..4351    +  RBS            RBS: efficient ribosome binding site from bacteriophage T7 gene 10 (Olins and Rangwala, 1989)
   4362..4382    +  CDS            capTEV™ (fragment): composite tag for in vivo biotinylation, TEV protease cleavage, and 6xHis tagging
