[The description below was written by a language model from this plasmid's Addgene catalogue record and pLannotate feature annotations shown in this document.]
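Description:
SnFR_S074 is a bacterial expression plasmid built on the pHHM.X51 backbone that encodes S074-CholineSnFR, a synthetic, genetically encoded fluorescent biosensor. It belongs to the iDrugSnFR family, which was developed to report nicotinic agonists optically and so allow their subcellular pharmacokinetics to be followed. The plasmid is about 4.4 kb. It is propagated in E. coli at high copy from a ColE1/pUC-type origin and selected with ampicillin through the β-lactamase gene and its native promoter. An f1 phage origin is also present, along with short lacZα and lacI remnants. Only a small fragment of lacI is annotated, so the plasmid does not appear to carry a functional repressor gene.

The roughly 1.7 kb sensor coding sequence was cloned between NdeI and HindIII sites. It sits downstream of a T7 promoter and the efficient T7 gene 10 ribosome binding site and is followed by a T7 terminator, so expression depends on a host that supplies T7 RNA polymerase. According to the record, the protein carries N-terminal 6xHis and HA tags and a C-terminal Myc tag. The short "capTEV" hit just after the RBS most likely reflects the His tag, which would allow metal-affinity purification. The automated annotation identifies only a GFP-derived segment within the insert and leaves the flanking coding regions unannotated. These regions presumably make up the ligand-binding portion of the sensor, but the record does not identify the binding protein or the architecture of the fluorescent protein insertion. The T7 expression cassette and affinity tags suit production of the sensor in bacteria for purification and in vitro characterisation of its fluorescence responses to ligand, though the record does not state this use.
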