Addgene plasmid #182811: SnFR_S074
Purpose: Develop a family of genetically encoded fluorescent biosensors for nicotinic agonists, termed iDrugSnFRs, thus enabling optical subcellular pharmacokinetics for nicotinic agonists
Depositing lab: Henry Lester. Depositing organization: California Institute of Technology.
Backbone
  Vector backbone: pHHM.X51
  Backbone manufacturer: Caltech
  Backbone size w/o insert (bp): 2761
  Vector type: Bacterial Expression
Growth in bacteria
  Bacterial resistance: Ampicillin, 100 μg/mL
  Growth temperature: 37°C
  Growth strain: DH5alpha
  Copy number: High Copy
Gene/Insert
  Gene/Insert name: S074-CholineSnFR
  Species: Synthetic
  Insert size (bp): 1683
  Promoter: T7
  Tag / fusion protein: 6xHis, HA (N terminal on insert); Myc (C terminal on insert)
  Cloning method: Restriction Enzyme; 5′ cloning site NdeI (not destroyed); 3′ cloning site HindIII (not destroyed)
  Sequencing primers: 5′ T7; 3′ T7 term
Terms and licenses: Academic/Nonprofit Terms; Industry Terms: Not Available to Industry
Depositor comments: For additional reference, please see Nichols et al. 2022 Elife, doi.org/10.7554/eLife.74648.
How to cite: SnFR_S074 was a gift from Henry Lester (Addgene plasmid # 182811 ; http://n2t.net/addgene:182811 ; RRID:Addgene_182811)
